Addgene plasmid #77244: FYN gRNA (BRDN0001147423)
Purpose: 3rd generation lentiviral gRNA plasmid targeting human FYN
Depositing lab: John Doench & David Root. Depositing organization: Broad Institute. Publication: Optimized sgRNA design to maximize activity and minimize off-target effects of CRISPR-Cas9. Doench JG, Fusi N, Sullender M, Hegde M, Vaimberg EW, Donovan KF, Smith I, Tothova Z, Wilen C, Orchard R, Virgin HW, Listgarten J, Root DE. Nat Biotechnol. 2016 Jan 18. doi: 10.1038/nbt.3437. PubMed 26780180.
Backbone
  Vector backbone: lentiGuide-Puro
  Backbone manufacturer: Zhang Lab (Addgene plasmid # 52963)
  Vector type: Mammalian Expression, Lentiviral, CRISPR
  Selectable markers: Puromycin
Growth in bacteria
  Bacterial resistance: Ampicillin, 100 μg/mL
  Growth temperature: 37°C
  Growth strain: DH5alpha
  Copy number: High Copy
Gene/Insert
  Gene/Insert name: FYN (alt names: FYN; NM_002037.5)
  gRNA/shRNA sequence: TGGATACTACATTACCACCC
  Species: H. sapiens (human)
  Entrez Gene: FYN (a.k.a. SLK, SYN, p59-FYN)
  Promoter: hU6
  Cloning method: Unknown
  Sequencing primers: 5′ U6-F; 3′ pS2-R
Terms and licenses: Academic/Nonprofit Terms; Industry Terms: Not Available to Industry
Depositor comments: The gRNA was designed to target the following Genbank reference sequence(s): NM_002037.5,NM_153047.3,NM_153048.3. Note that this plasmid does NOT contain Cas9. It should be used in conjunction with lentiCas9-Blast (Addgene #52962) or otherwise with cell lines already expressing Cas9. Browse the full kinome gRNA library at http://www.addgene.org/pooled-library/broadgpp-human-kinome/ or visit http://www.broadinstitute.org/rnai/public/ for detailed protocols and information.
How to cite: FYN gRNA (BRDN0001147423) was a gift from John Doench & David Root (Addgene plasmid # 77244 ; http://n2t.net/addgene:77244 ; RRID:Addgene_77244)
