[The description below was written by a language model from this plasmid's Addgene catalogue record and pLannotate feature annotations shown in this document.]
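Description:
FYN gRNA (BRDN0001147423) is a third-generation lentiviral guide RNA plasmid built on the lentiGuide-Puro backbone and designed to target the human FYN gene, which encodes a Src-family tyrosine kinase. It is one member of a human kinome gRNA collection. In bacteria the roughly 8.3 kb plasmid is maintained at high copy through a ColE1/pUC-type origin and selected with ampicillin via the β-lactamase gene. An f1 origin, an SV40 origin and remnants of lac and T7/T3 cloning elements are also present in the backbone.

The lentiviral transfer cassette begins with an RSV promoter fused to a truncated HIV-1 5' LTR, which makes genomic RNA production independent of Tat. This is followed by the Ψ packaging signal with a partial gag sequence, the Rev response element for Rev-dependent nuclear export, and a cPPT/CTS. It ends in a self-inactivating ΔU3 3' LTR with a downstream SV40 polyadenylation signal. Within this unit, a human U6 RNA polymerase III promoter drives the FYN-specific spacer joined to the Streptococcus pyogenes Cas9 guide RNA scaffold. A separate EF-1α core promoter with its intron A drives puromycin N-acetyltransferase, followed by a WPRE to enhance transcript expression, so transduced mammalian cells can be selected with puromycin.

The plasmid does not encode Cas9. According to the depositor notes it is meant to be used together with a separate Cas9 lentiviral vector or in cells that already express Cas9. The guide was designed against several FYN reference transcripts, and the construct's typical use is CRISPR-mediated disruption of FYN in human cells after lentiviral delivery.
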