Features (pLannotate 1.2.2; 29 found; start..end, strand, type, name):
     14..80      +  CDS            small t antigen (fragment): SV40 (simian virus 40) small t antigen
    106..317     +  promoter       EF-1α core promoter: core promoter for human elongation factor EF-1α
    318..1256    +  intron         EF-1α intron A: intron upstream of the start codon of human EF-1α
   1278..1877    +  CDS            PuroR (fragment): puromycin N-acetyltransferase; pac from Streptomyces; confers resistance to puromycin
   1893..2481    +  misc_feature   WPRE: woodchuck hepatitis virus posttranscriptional regulatory element
   2532..2551    +  misc_feature   cPPT/CTS (fragment): central polypurine tract and central termination sequence of HIV-1
   2553..2786    +  LTR            3' LTR (ΔU3): self-inactivating 3' long terminal repeat (LTR) from HIV-1
   2864..2985    +  polyA_signal   SV40 poly(A) signal: SV40 polyadenylation signal
   3025..3160    +  rep_origin     SV40 ori: SV40 origin of replication
   3181..3199    -  promoter       T7 promoter: promoter for bacteriophage T7 RNA polymerase
   3207..3362    +  CDS            lacZα (fragment): LacZα fragment of β-galactosidase; lacZ fragment
   3367..3795    +  rep_origin     f1 ori (sequence partly withheld): f1 bacteriophage origin of replication; arrow indicates direction of (+) strand synthesis
   3848..3952    +  promoter       AmpR promoter: bla
   3953..4813    +  CDS            AmpR: β-lactamase; bla; confers resistance to ampicillin, carbenicillin, and related antibiotics
   4984..5572    +  rep_origin     ori: high-copy-number ColE1/pMB1/pBR322/pUC origin of replication
   5755..5847    +  CDS            lacI (fragment): lac repressor; lacI; The lac repressor binds to the lac operator to inhibit transcription in E. coli. This inhibition can be relieved by adding lactose or isopropyl-β-D-thiogalactopyranoside (IPTG).
   5860..5881    +  protein_bind   CAP binding site: CAP binding activates transcription in the presence of cAMP. E. coli catabolite activator protein
   5896..5926    +  promoter       lac promoter: promoter for the E. coli lac operon
   5934..5950    +  protein_bind   lac operator: The lac repressor binds to the lac operator to inhibit transcription in E. coli. This inhibition can be relieved by adding lactose or isopropyl-β-D-thiogalactopyranoside (IPTG). lac repressor encoded by lacI
   5995..6013    +  promoter       T3 promoter: promoter for bacteriophage T3 RNA polymerase
   6041..6267    +  promoter       RSV promoter: Rous sarcoma virus enhancer/promoter
   6268..6448    +  LTR            5' LTR (truncated): truncated 5' long terminal repeat (LTR) from HIV-1
   6495..6620    +  misc_feature   HIV-1 Ψ: packaging signal of human immunodeficiency virus type 1
   6604..6967    +  CDS            HIV-1 gag (fragment): gag protein from human immunodeficiency virus 1; gag
   7113..7346    +  misc_feature   RRE: The Rev response element (RRE) of HIV-1 allows for Rev-dependent mRNA export from the nucleus to the cytoplasm.
   7723..7749    +  CDS            Rev (fragment): human immunodeficiency virus 1 (HIV-1) Rev protein; rev; enhances nuclear export of unspliced and incompletely spliced viral mRNAs
   7753..7993    +  promoter       U6 promoter: RNA polymerase III promoter for human U6 snRNA
   8023..8098    +  misc_RNA       gRNA scaffold: guide RNA scaffold for the Streptococcus pyogenes CRISPR/Cas9 system
   8154..8271    +  misc_feature   cPPT/CTS: central polypurine tract and central termination sequence of HIV-1
>Addgene plasmid #77244 | FYN gRNA (BRDN0001147423) | addgene full sequence | sequence record 187390 | Addgene Assembled Sequence
CCCGGGTGCAAAGATGGATAAAGTTTTAAACAGAGAGGAATCTTTGCAGCTAATGGACCTTCTAGGTCTT
GAAAGGAGTGGGAATTGGCTCCGGTGCCCGTCAGTGGGCAGAGCGCACATCGCCCACAGTCCCCGAGAAG
TTGGGGGGAGGGGTCGGCAATTGATCCGGTGCCTAGAGAAGGTGGCGCGGGGTAAACTGGGAAAGTGATG
TCGTGTACTGGCTCCGCCTTTTTCCCGAGGGTGGGGGAGAACCGTATATAAGTGCAGTAGTCGCCGTGAA
CGTTCTTTTTCGCAACGGGTTTGCCGCCAGAACACAGGTAAGTGCCGTGTGTGGTTCCCGCGGGCCTGGC
CTCTTTACGGGTTATGGCCCTTGCGTGCCTTGAATTACTTCCACCTGGCTGCAGTACGTGATTCTTGATC
CCGAGCTTCGGGTTGGAAGTGGGTGGGAGAGTTCGAGGCCTTGCGCTTAAGGAGCCCCTTCGCCTCGTGC
TTGAGTTGAGGCCTGGCCTGGGCGCTGGGGCCGCCGCGTGCGAATCTGGTGGCACCTTCGCGCCTGTCTC
GCTGCTTTCGATAAGTCTCTAGCCATTTAAAATTTTTGATGACCTGCTGCGACGCTTTTTTTCTGGCAAG
ATAGTCTTGTAAATGCGGGCCAAGATCTGCACACTGGTATTTCGGTTTTTGGGGCCGCGGGCGGCGACGG
GGCCCGTGCGTCCCAGCGCACATGTTCGGCGAGGCGGGGCCTGCGAGCGCGGCCACCGAGAATCGGACGG
GGGTAGTCTCAAGCTGGCCGGCCTGCTCTGGTGCCTGGCCTCGCGCCGCCGTGTATCGCCCCGCCCTGGG
CGGCAAGGCTGGCCCGGTCGGCACCAGTTGCGTGAGCGGAAAGATGGCCGCTTCCCGGCCCTGCTGCAGG
GAGCTCAAAATGGAGGACGCGGCGCTCGGGAGAGCGGGCGGGTGAGTCACCCACACAAAGGAAAAGGGCC
TTTCCGTCCTCAGCCGTCGCTTCATGTGACTCCACGGAGTACCGGGCGCCGTCCAGGCACCTCGATTAGT
TCTCGAGCTTTTGGAGTACGTCGTCTTTAGGTTGGGGGGAGGGGTTTTATGCGATGGAGTTTCCCCACAC
TGAGTGGGTGGAGACTGAAGTTAGGCCAGCTTGGCACTTGATGTAATTCTCCTTGGAATTTGCCCTTTTT
GAGTTTGGATCTTGGTTCATTCTCAAGCCTCAGACAGTGGTTCAAAGTTTTTTTCTTCCATTTCAGGTGT
CGTGACGTACGGCCACCATGACCGAGTACAAGCCCACGGTGCGCCTCGCCACCCGCGACGACGTCCCCAG
GGCCGTACGCACCCTCGCCGCCGCGTTCGCCGACTACCCCGCCACGCGCCACACCGTCGATCCGGACCGC
CACATCGAGCGGGTCACCGAGCTGCAAGAACTCTTCCTCACGCGCGTCGGGCTCGACATCGGCAAGGTGT
GGGTCGCGGACGACGGCGCCGCCGTGGCGGTCTGGACCACGCCGGAGAGCGTCGAAGCGGGGGCGGTGTT
CGCCGAGATCGGCCCGCGCATGGCCGAGTTGAGCGGTTCCCGGCTGGCCGCGCAGCAACAGATGGAAGGC
CTCCTGGCGCCGCACCGGCCCAAGGAGCCCGCGTGGTTCCTGGCCACCGTCGGAGTCTCGCCCGACCACC
AGGGCAAGGGTCTGGGCAGCGCCGTCGTGCTCCCCGGAGTGGAGGCGGCCGAGCGCGCCGGGGTGCCCGC
CTTCCTGGAGACCTCCGCGCCCCGCAACCTCCCCTTCTACGAGCGGCTCGGCTTCACCGTCACCGCCGAC
GTCGAGGTGCCCGAAGGACCGCGCACCTGGTGCATGACCCGCAAGCCCGGTGCCTGAACGCGTTAAGTCG
ACAATCAACCTCTGGATTACAAAATTTGTGAAAGATTGACTGGTATTCTTAACTATGTTGCTCCTTTTAC
GCTATGTGGATACGCTGCTTTAATGCCTTTGTATCATGCTATTGCTTCCCGTATGGCTTTCATTTTCTCC
TCCTTGTATAAATCCTGGTTGCTGTCTCTTTATGAGGAGTTGTGGCCCGTTGTCAGGCAACGTGGCGTGG
TGTGCACTGTGTTTGCTGACGCAACCCCCACTGGTTGGGGCATTGCCACCACCTGTCAGCTCCTTTCCGG
GACTTTCGCTTTCCCCCTCCCTATTGCCACGGCGGAACTCATCGCCGCCTGCCTTGCCCGCTGCTGGACA
GGGGCTCGGCTGTTGGGCACTGACAATTCCGTGGTGTTGTCGGGGAAATCATCGTCCTTTCCTTGGCTGC
TCGCCTGTGTTGCCACCTGGATTCTGCGCGGGACGTCCTTCTGCTACGTCCCTTCGGCCCTCAATCCAGC
GGACCTTCCTTCCCGCGGCCTGCTGCCGGCTCTGCGGCCTCTTCCGCGTCTTCGCCTTCGCCCTCAGACG
AGTCGGATCTCCCTTTGGGCCGCCTCCCCGCGTCGACTTTAAGACCAATGACTTACAAGGCAGCTGTAGA
TCTTAGCCACTTTTTAAAAGAAAAGGGGGGACTGGAAGGGCTAATTCACTCCCAACGAAGACAAGATCTG
CTTTTTGCTTGTACTGGGTCTCTCTGGTTAGACCAGATCTGAGCCTGGGAGCTCTCTGGCTAACTAGGGA
ACCCACTGCTTAAGCCTCAATAAAGCTTGCCTTGAGTGCTTCAAGTAGTGTGTGCCCGTCTGTTGTGTGA
CTCTGGTAACTAGAGATCCCTCAGACCCTTTTAGTCAGTGTGGAAAATCTCTAGCAGTACGTATAGTAGT
TCATGTCATCTTATTATTCAGTATTTATAACTTGCAAAGAAATGAATATCAGAGAGTGAGAGGAACTTGT
TTATTGCAGCTTATAATGGTTACAAATAAAGCAATAGCATCACAAATTTCACAAATAAAGCATTTTTTTC
ACTGCATTCTAGTTGTGGTTTGTCCAAACTCATCAATGTATCTTATCATGTCTGGCTCTAGCTATCCCGC
CCCTAACTCCGCCCATCCCGCCCCTAACTCCGCCCAGTTCCGCCCATTCTCCGCCCCATGGCTGACTAAT
TTTTTTTATTTATGCAGAGGCCGAGGCCGCCTCGGCCTCTGAGCTATTCCAGAAGTAGTGAGGAGGCTTT
TTTGGAGGCCTAGGGACGTACCCAATTCGCCCTATAGTGAGTCGTATTACGCGCGCTCACTGGCCGTCGT
TTTACAACGTCGTGACTGGGAAAACCCTGGCGTTACCCAACTTAATCGCCTTGCAGCACATCCCCCTTTC
GCCAGCTGGCGTAATAGCGAAGAGGCCCGCACCGATCGCCCTTCCCAACAGTTGCGCAGCCTGAATGGCG
AATGGG
[124 nt withheld, positions 3367-3490]
C
[91 nt withheld, positions 3492-3582]
A
[49 nt withheld, positions 3584-3632]
CCTTTGACGTTGGAGTCCACGTTCTTT
[37 nt withheld, positions 3660-3696]
ACCCTATCTCGGTCTATTCTTTTGATTTATAAGGGATTTTGCCGATTTCGGCCTATTGGTTAAAAAATGA
GCTGATTTAACAAAAATTTAACGCGAATTTTAACAAAATATTAACGCTTACAATTTAGGTGGCACTTTTC
GGGGAAATGTGCGCGGAACCCCTATTTGTTTATTTTTCTAAATACATTCAAATATGTATCCGCTCATGAG
ACAATAACCCTGATAAATGCTTCAATAATATTGAAAAAGGAAGAGTATGAGTATTCAACATTTCCGTGTC
GCCCTTATTCCCTTTTTTGCGGCATTTTGCCTTCCTGTTTTTGCTCACCCAGAAACGCTGGTGAAAGTAA
AAGATGCTGAAGATCAGTTGGGTGCACGAGTGGGTTACATCGAACTGGATCTCAACAGCGGTAAGATCCT
TGAGAGTTTTCGCCCCGAAGAACGTTTTCCAATGATGAGCACTTTTAAAGTTCTGCTATGTGGCGCGGTA
TTATCCCGTATTGACGCCGGGCAAGAGCAACTCGGTCGCCGCATACACTATTCTCAGAATGACTTGGTTG
AGTACTCACCAGTCACAGAAAAGCATCTTACGGATGGCATGACAGTAAGAGAATTATGCAGTGCTGCCAT
AACCATGAGTGATAACACTGCGGCCAACTTACTTCTGACAACGATCGGAGGACCGAAGGAGCTAACCGCT
TTTTTGCACAACATGGGGGATCATGTAACTCGCCTTGATCGTTGGGAACCGGAGCTGAATGAAGCCATAC
CAAACGACGAGCGTGACACCACGATGCCTGTAGCAATGGCAACAACGTTGCGCAAACTATTAACTGGCGA
ACTACTTACTCTAGCTTCCCGGCAACAATTAATAGACTGGATGGAGGCGGATAAAGTTGCAGGACCACTT
CTGCGCTCGGCCCTTCCGGCTGGCTGGTTTATTGCTGATAAATCTGGAGCCGGTGAGCGTGGGTCTCGCG
GTATCATTGCAGCACTGGGGCCAGATGGTAAGCCCTCCCGTATCGTAGTTATCTACACGACGGGGAGTCA
GGCAACTATGGATGAACGAAATAGACAGATCGCTGAGATAGGTGCCTCACTGATTAAGCATTGGTAACTG
TCAGACCAAGTTTACTCATATATACTTTAGATTGATTTAAAACTTCATTTTTAATTTAAAAGGATCTAGG
TGAAGATCCTTTTTGATAATCTCATGACCAAAATCCCTTAACGTGAGTTTTCGTTCCACTGAGCGTCAGA
CCCCGTAGAAAAGATCAAAGGATCTTCTTGAGATCCTTTTTTTCTGCGCGTAATCTGCTGCTTGCAAACA
AAAAAACCACCGCTACCAGCGGTGGTTTGTTTGCCGGATCAAGAGCTACCAACTCTTTTTCCGAAGGTAA
CTGGCTTCAGCAGAGCGCAGATACCAAATACTGTTCTTCTAGTGTAGCCGTAGTTAGGCCACCACTTCAA
GAACTCTGTAGCACCGCCTACATACCTCGCTCTGCTAATCCTGTTACCAGTGGCTGCTGCCAGTGGCGAT
AAGTCGTGTCTTACCGGGTTGGACTCAAGACGATAGTTACCGGATAAGGCGCAGCGGTCGGGCTGAACGG
GGGGTTCGTGCACACAGCCCAGCTTGGAGCGAACGACCTACACCGAACTGAGATACCTACAGCGTGAGCT
ATGAGAAAGCGCCACGCTTCCCGAAGGGAGAAAGGCGGACAGGTATCCGGTAAGCGGCAGGGTCGGAACA
GGAGAGCGCACGAGGGAGCTTCCAGGGGGAAACGCCTGGTATCTTTATAGTCCTGTCGGGTTTCGCCACC
TCTGACTTGAGCGTCGATTTTTGTGATGCTCGTCAGGGGGGCGGAGCCTATGGAAAAACGCCAGCAACGC
GGCCTTTTTACGGTTCCTGGCCTTTTGCTGGCCTTTTGCTCACATGTTCTTTCCTGCGTTATCCCCTGAT
TCTGTGGATAACCGTATTACCGCCTTTGAGTGAGCTGATACCGCTCGCCGCAGCCGAACGACCGAGCGCA
GCGAGTCAGTGAGCGAGGAAGCGGAAGAGCGCCCAATACGCAAACCGCCTCTCCCCGCGCGTTGGCCGAT
TCATTAATGCAGCTGGCACGACAGGTTTCCCGACTGGAAAGCGGGCAGTGAGCGCAACGCAATTAATGTG
AGTTAGCTCACTCATTAGGCACCCCAGGCTTTACACTTTATGCTTCCGGCTCGTATGTTGTGTGGAATTG
TGAGCGGATAACAATTTCACACAGGAAACAGCTATGACCATGATTACGCCAAGCGCGCAATTAACCCTCA
CTAAAGGGAACAAAAGCTGGAGCTGCAAGCTTAATGTAGTCTTATGCAATACTCTTGTAGTCTTGCAACA
TGGTAACGATGAGTTAGCAACATGCCTTACAAGGAGAGAAAAAGCACCGTGCATGCCGATTGGTGGAAGT
AAGGTGGTACGATCGTGCCTTATTAGGAAGGCAACAGACGGGTCTGACATGGATTGGACGAACCACTGAA
TTGCCGCATTGCAGAGATATTGTATTTAAGTGCCTAGCTCGATACATAAACGGGTCTCTCTGGTTAGACC
AGATCTGAGCCTGGGAGCTCTCTGGCTAACTAGGGAACCCACTGCTTAAGCCTCAATAAAGCTTGCCTTG
AGTGCTTCAAGTAGTGTGTGCCCGTCTGTTGTGTGACTCTGGTAACTAGAGATCCCTCAGACCCTTTTAG
TCAGTGTGGAAAATCTCTAGCAGTGGCGCCCGAACAGGGACTTGAAAGCGAAAGGGAAACCAGAGGAGCT
CTCTCGACGCAGGACTCGGCTTGCTGAAGCGCGCACGGCAAGAGGCGAGGGGCGGCGACTGGTGAGTACG
CCAAAAATTTTGACTAGCGGAGGCTAGAAGGAGAGAGATGGGTGCGAGAGCGTCAGTATTAAGCGGGGGA
GAATTAGATCGCGATGGGAAAAAATTCGGTTAAGGCCAGGGGGAAAGAAAAAATATAAATTAAAACATAT
AGTATGGGCAAGCAGGGAGCTAGAACGATTCGCAGTTAATCCTGGCCTGTTAGAAACATCAGAAGGCTGT
AGACAAATACTGGGACAGCTACAACCATCCCTTCAGACAGGATCAGAAGAACTTAGATCATTATATAATA
CAGTAGCAACCCTCTATTGTGTGCATCAAAGGATAGAGATAAAAGACACCAAGGAAGCTTTAGACAAGAT
AGAGGAAGAGCAAAACAAAAGTAAGACCACCGCACAGCAAGCGGCCGCTGATCTTCAGACCTGGAGGAGG
AGATATGAGGGACAATTGGAGAAGTGAATTATATAAATATAAAGTAGTAAAAATTGAACCATTAGGAGTA
GCACCCACCAAGGCAAAGAGAAGAGTGGTGCAGAGAGAAAAAAGAGCAGTGGGAATAGGAGCTTTGTTCC
TTGGGTTCTTGGGAGCAGCAGGAAGCACTATGGGCGCAGCGTCAATGACGCTGACGGTACAGGCCAGACA
ATTATTGTCTGGTATAGTGCAGCAGCAGAACAATTTGCTGAGGGCTATTGAGGCGCAACAGCATCTGTTG
CAACTCACAGTCTGGGGCATCAAGCAGCTCCAGGCAAGAATCCTGGCTGTGGAAAGATACCTAAAGGATC
AACAGCTCCTGGGGATTTGGGGTTGCTCTGGAAAACTCATTTGCACCACTGCTGTGCCTTGGAATGCTAG
TTGGAGTAATAAATCTCTGGAACAGATTTGGAATCACACGACCTGGATGGAGTGGGACAGAGAAATTAAC
AATTACACAAGCTTAATACACTCCTTAATTGAAGAATCGCAAAACCAGCAAGAAAAGAATGAACAAGAAT
TATTGGAATTAGATAAATGGGCAAGTTTGTGGAATTGGTTTAACATAACAAATTGGCTGTGGTATATAAA
ATTATTCATAATGATAGTAGGAGGCTTGGTAGGTTTAAGAATAGTTTTTGCTGTACTTTCTATAGTGAAT
AGAGTTAGGCAGGGATATTCACCATTATCGTTTCAGACCCACCTCCCAACCCCGAGGGGACCCAGAGAGG
GCCTATTTCCCATGATTCCTTCATATTTGCATATACGATACAAGGCTGTTAGAGAGATAATTAGAATTAA
TTTGACTGTAAACACAAAGATATTAGTACAAAATACGTGACGTAGAAAGTAATAATTTCTTGGGTAGTTT
GCAGTTTTAAAATTATGTTTTAAAATGGACTATCATATGCTTACCGTAACTTGAAAGTATTTCGATTTCT
TGGCTTTATATATCTTGTGGAAAGGACGAAACACCGTGGATACTACATTACCACCCGTTTTAGAGCTAGA
AATAGCAAGTTAAAATAAGGCTAGTCCGTTATCAACTTGAAAAAGTGGCACCGAGTCGGTGCTTTTTTAA
GCTTGGCGTAACTAGATCTTGAGACAAATGGCAGTATTCATCCACAATTTTAAAAGAAAAGGGGGGATTG
GGGGGTACAGTGCAGGGGAAAGAATAGTAGACATAATAGCAACAGACATACAAACTAAAGAATTACAAAA
ACAAATTACAAAAATTCAAAATTTTCGGGTTTATTACAGGGACAGCAGAGATCCACTTTGGCGCCGGCTC
GAGGGGG
