>Addgene plasmid #77244 | FYN gRNA (BRDN0001147423) | depositor partial sequence | sequence record 144704 | Target Sequence
TGGATACTACATTACCACCC
