>Addgene plasmid #77244 | FYN gRNA (BRDN0001147423) | addgene partial sequence | sequence record 187389 | hU6-F
GTAGAAAGTAATAATTTCTTGGGTAGTTTGCAGTTTTAAAATTATGTTTTAAAATGGACTATCATATGCT
TACCGTAACTTGAAAGTATTTCGATTTCTTGGCTTTATATATCTTGTGGAAAGGACGAAACACCGTGGAT
ACTACATTACCACCCGTTTTAGAGCTAGAAATAGCAAGTTAAAATAAGGCTAGTCCGTTATCAACTTGAA
AAAGTGGCACCGAGTCGGTGCTTTTTTAAGCTTGGCGTAACTAGATCTTGAGACAAATGGCAGTATTCAT
CCACAATTTTAAAAGAAAAGGGGGGATTGGGGGGTACAGTGCAGGGGAAAGAATAGTAGACATAATAGCA
ACAGACATACAAACTAAAGAATTACAAAAACAAATTACAAAAATTCAAAATTTTCGGGTTTATTACAGGG
ACAGCAGAGATCCACTTTGGCGCCGGCTCGAGGGGGCCCGGGTGCAAAGATGGATAAAGTTTTAAACAGA
GAGGAATCTTTGCAGCTAATGGACCTTCTAGGTCTTGAAAGGAGTGGGAATTGGCTCCGGTGCCCGTCAG
TGGGCAGAGC
